Addgene plasmid #31440: pLCMV:ECFP(loxP)(FRT)HNF1B_A263ins
Depositing lab: Gerhart Ryffel. Depositing organization: Universitaetsklinikum Essen. Publication: Heat-shock mediated overexpression of HNF1beta mutations has differential effects on gene expression in the Xenopus pronephric kidney. Sauert K, Kahnert S, Roose M, Gull M, Brandli AW, Ryffel GU, Waldner C. PLoS One. 2012;7(3):e33522. Epub 2012 Mar 15. 10.1371/journal.pone.0033522 PubMed 22438943.
Backbone
  Vector backbone: pCSGFP2
  Backbone size w/o insert (bp): 4000
  Vector type: Mammalian Expression, Cre/Lox ; Flp/FRT
Growth in bacteria
  Bacterial resistance: Ampicillin, 100 μg/mL
  Growth temperature: 37°C
  Growth strain: DH5alpha
  Copy number: High Copy
Gene/Insert
  Gene/Insert name: HNF1B (alt names: LFB3; vHNF1)
  Species: H. sapiens (human)
  Insert size (bp): 4612
  Mutation: A263insGG
  GenBank ID: NM_001165923
  Entrez Gene: HNF1B (a.k.a. ADTKD3, FJHN, HNF-1-beta, HNF-1B, HNF1beta, HNF2, HPC11, LF-B3, LFB3, MODY5, RCAD, T2D, TCF-2, TCF2, VHNF1)
  Tag / fusion protein: Myc (N terminal on insert)
  Cloning method: Restriction Enzyme; 5′ cloning site NotI (not destroyed); 3′ cloning site NotI (not destroyed)
  Sequencing primers: 5′ n/a
Terms and licenses: Academic/Nonprofit Terms; Industry Terms: Not Available to Industry
Depositor comments: Cre and FLP activator construct: from blue fluorescence to expression of HNF1B mutant
How to cite: pLCMV:ECFP(loxP)(FRT)HNF1B_A263ins was a gift from Gerhart Ryffel (Addgene plasmid # 31440 ; http://n2t.net/addgene:31440 ; RRID:Addgene_31440)
