[The description below was written by a language model from this plasmid's Addgene catalogue record and pLannotate feature annotations shown in this document.]
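Description:
pLCMV:ECFP(loxP)(FRT)HNF1B_A263ins is a recombinase-activated expression plasmid built on the pCSGFP2 backbone and catalogued as a mammalian expression, Cre/Lox and Flp/FRT vector. It is maintained in E. coli through a high-copy ColE1/pUC-type origin with ampicillin selection (AmpR under its own bla promoter). The backbone also carries an f1 origin, lac promoter/operator remnants and a T3 promoter. The annotated depositor sequence is 7,383 nt, somewhat shorter than the sum of the catalogued backbone and insert sizes.

Expression is driven by the simian cytomegalovirus IE94 enhancer/promoter, which runs to the end of the circular map and reads directly into the cassette at its start. Immediately downstream lie a loxP site and a minimal FRT site, then the ECFP coding sequence with an SV40 poly(A) signal, followed by a second loxP/FRT pair in the same orientation. In the unrecombined state the promoter therefore produces cyan ("blue") fluorescence, and transcription terminates before the downstream gene. Cre or FLP excises the ECFP-polyA stop cassette and places the promoter next to a six-copy Myc epitope tag fused to the N-terminus of human HNF1B, followed by SV40 small t intron and polyadenylation sequences. The HNF1B insert carries the A263insGG mutation. The annotation splits the coding region into two overlapping fragments at about this position, which fits an insertion that shifts the reading frame.

The depositor describes it as a Cre and FLP activator construct that switches from blue fluorescence to expression of the HNF1B mutant. The associated publication concerns heat-shock-mediated overexpression of HNF1B mutations and their effects on gene expression in the Xenopus pronephric kidney.
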