Features (pLannotate 1.2.2; 30 found; start..end, strand, type, name):
     34..67      +  protein_bind   loxP: Cre-mediated recombination occurs in the 8-bp core sequence (GCATACAT). Cre recombinase
     75..108     +  protein_bind   FRT (minimal): supports FLP-mediated excision but not integration (Turan and Bode, 2011) FLP recombinase from the Saccharomyces cerevisiae 2μ plasmid
    124..843     +  CDS            ECFP: enhanced CFP mammalian codon-optimized
    851..934     +  CDS            large T antigen (fragment): large T antigen from SV40 (simian virus 40)
    957..1091    +  polyA_signal   SV40 poly(A) signal: SV40 polyadenylation signal
   1099..1132    +  protein_bind   loxP: Cre-mediated recombination occurs in the 8-bp core sequence (GCATACAT). Cre recombinase
   1140..1173    +  protein_bind   FRT (minimal): supports FLP-mediated excision but not integration (Turan and Bode, 2011) FLP recombinase from the Saccharomyces cerevisiae 2μ plasmid
   1202..1231    +  CDS            Myc: Myc (human c-Myc proto-oncogene) epitope tag
   1241..1270    +  CDS            Myc: Myc (human c-Myc proto-oncogene) epitope tag
   1280..1309    +  CDS            Myc: Myc (human c-Myc proto-oncogene) epitope tag
   1319..1348    +  CDS            Myc: Myc (human c-Myc proto-oncogene) epitope tag
   1358..1387    +  CDS            Myc: Myc (human c-Myc proto-oncogene) epitope tag
   1421..1450    +  CDS            Myc: Myc (human c-Myc proto-oncogene) epitope tag
   1464..2249    +  CDS            HNF1B (fragment): HNF1B_HUMAN - Also known as TCF2. Experimental evidence at protein level: Swiss-Prot protein existence level 1. Transcription factor, probably binds to the inverted palindrome 5'-GTTAATNATTAAC-3'. From Homo sapiens (Human).
   2222..3136    +  CDS            HNF1B (fragment): HNF1B_HUMAN - Also known as TCF2. Experimental evidence at protein level: Swiss-Prot protein existence level 1. Transcription factor, probably binds to the inverted palindrome 5'-GTTAATNATTAAC-3'. From Homo sapiens (Human).
   3189..3263    +  CDS            small t antigen (fragment): SV40 (simian virus 40) small t antigen
   3265..3330    +  intron         small t intron: SV40 (simian virus 40) small t antigen intron
   3377..3511    -  polyA_signal   SV40 poly(A) signal: SV40 polyadenylation signal
   3534..3617    -  CDS            large T antigen (fragment): large T antigen from SV40 (simian virus 40)
   3665..3683    -  promoter       T3 promoter: promoter for bacteriophage T3 RNA polymerase
   3728..3744    -  protein_bind   lac operator: The lac repressor binds to the lac operator to inhibit transcription in E. coli. This inhibition can be relieved by adding lactose or isopropyl-β-D-thiogalactopyranoside (IPTG). lac repressor encoded by lacI
   3752..3782    -  promoter       lac promoter: promoter for the E. coli lac operon
   3797..3818    -  protein_bind   CAP binding site: CAP binding activates transcription in the presence of cAMP. E. coli catabolite activator protein
   3831..3923    -  CDS            lacI (fragment): lac repressor; lacI; The lac repressor binds to the lac operator to inhibit transcription in E. coli. This inhibition can be relieved by adding lactose or isopropyl-β-D-thiogalactopyranoside (IPTG).
   4106..4694    -  rep_origin     ori: high-copy-number ColE1/pMB1/pBR322/pUC origin of replication
   4865..5725    -  CDS            AmpR: β-lactamase; bla; confers resistance to ampicillin, carbenicillin, and related antibiotics
   5726..5830    -  promoter       AmpR promoter: bla
   5883..6311    -  rep_origin     f1 ori (sequence partly withheld): f1 bacteriophage origin of replication; arrow indicates direction of (+) strand synthesis
   6316..6382    -  CDS            lacZα (fragment): LacZα fragment of β-galactosidase; lacZ fragment
   6399..7383    +  promoter       CMV IE94 promoter: enhancer/promoter region of simian cytomegalovirus major immediate early transcription unit IE94
>Addgene plasmid #31440 | pLCMV:ECFP(loxP)(FRT)HNF1B_A263ins | depositor full sequence | sequence record 14394 | Author sequence
CGCCATTCTGCCTGGGGACGTCGGAGCAAGCTTATAACTTCGTATAGCATACATTATACGAAGTTATAAC
TAGTGAAGTTCCTATTCTCTAGAAAGTATAGGAACTTCAGATCCATCGCCACCATGGTGAGCAAGGGCGA
GGAGCTGTTCACCGGGGTGGTGCCCATCCTGGTCGAGCTGGACGGCGACGTAAACGGCCACAAGTTCAGC
GTGTCCGGCGAGGGCGAGGGCGATGCCACCTACGGCAAGCTGACCCTGAAGTTCATCTGCACCACCGGCA
AGCTGCCCGTGCCCTGGCCCACCCTCGTGACCACCCTGACCTGGGGCGTGCAGTGCTTCAGCCGCTACCC
CGACCACATGAAGCAGCACGACTTCTTCAAGTCCGCCATGCCCGAAGGCTACGTCCAGGAGCGCACCATC
TTCTTCAAGGACGACGGCAACTACAAGACCCGCGCCGAGGTGAAGTTCGAGGGCGACACCCTGGTGAACC
GCATCGAGCTGAAGGGCATCGACTTCAAGGAGGACGGCAACATCCTGGGGCACAAGCTGGAGTACAACTA
CATCAGCCACAACGTCTATATCACCGCCGACAAGCAGAAGAACGGCATCAAGGCCAACTTCAAGATCCGC
CACAACATCGAGGACGGCAGCGTGCAGCTCGCCGACCACTACCAGCAGAACACCCCCATCGGCGACGGCC
CCGTGCTGCTGCCCGACAACCACTACCTGAGCACCCAGTCCGCCCTGAGCAAAGACCCCAACGAGAAGCG
CGATCACATGGTCCTGCTGGAGTTCGTGACCGCCGCCGGGATCACTCTCGGCATGGACGAGCTGTACAAG
TAATCTAGAGGATCATAATCAGCCATACCACATTTGTAGAGGTTTTACTTGCTTTAAAAAACCTCCCACA
CCTCCCCCTGAACCTGAAACATAAAATGAATGCAATTGTTGTTGTTAACTTGTTTATTGCAGCTTATAAT
GGTTACAAATAAAGCAATAGCATCACAAATTTCACAAATAAAGCATTTTTTTCACTGCATTCTAGTTGTG
GTTTGTCCAAACTCATCAATGTATCTTATCATGTCTGGATCTGAATTCATAACTTCGTATAGCATACATT
ATACGAAGTTATAGGATCCGAAGTTCCTATTCTCTAGAAAGTATAGGAACTTCCCGGGCCTAGGATCGAT
TTAAAGCTATGGAGCAAAAGCTCATTTCTGAAGAGGACTTGAATGAAATGGAGCAAAAGCTCATTTCTGA
AGAGGACTTGAATGAAATGGAGCAAAAGCTCATTTCTGAAGAGGACTTGAATGAAATGGAGCAAAAGCTC
ATTTCTGAAGAGGACTTGAATGAAATGGAGCAAAAGCTCATTTCTGAAGAGGACTTGAATGAAATGGAGA
GCTTGGGCGACCTCACCATGGAGCAAAAGCTCATTTCTGAAGAGGACTTGAATTCAAGCTTCCATGGTGT
CCAAGCTCACGTCGCTCCAGCAAGAACTCCTGAGCGCCCTGCTGAGCTCCGGGGTCACCAAGGAGGTGCT
GGTTCAGGCCTTGGAGGAGTTGCTGCCATCCCCGAACTTCGGGGTGAAGCTGGAGACGCTGCCCCTGTCC
CCTGGCAGCGGGGCCGAGCCCGACACCAAGCCGGTCTTCCATACTCTCACCAACGGCCACGCCAAGGGCC
GCTTGTCCGGCGACGAGGGCTCCGAGGACGGCGACGACTATGACACACCTCCCATCCTCAAGGAGCTGCA
GGCGCTCAACACCGAGGAGGCGGCGGAGCAGCGGGCGGAGGTGGACCGGATGCTCAGTGAGGACCCTTGG
AGGGCTGCTAAAATGATCAAGGGTTACATGCAGCAACACAACATCCCCCAGAGGGAGGTGGTCGATGTCA
CCGGCCTGAACCAGTCGCACCTCTCCCAGCATCTCAACAAGGGCACCCCTATGAAGACCCAGAAGCGTGC
CGCTCTGTACACCTGGTACGTCAGAAAGCAACGAGAGATCCTCCGACAATTCAACCAGACAGTCCAGAGT
TCTGGAAATATGACAGACAAAAGCAGTCAGGATCAGCTGCTGTTTCTCTTTCCAGAGTTCAGTCAACAGA
GCCATGGGCCTGGGCAGTCCGATGATGCCTGCTCTGAGCCCACCAACAAGAAGATGCGCCGCAACCGGTT
CAAATGGGGGCCCGCGTCCCAGCAAATCTTGTACCAGGCCTACGATCGGCAAAAGAACCCCAGCAAGGAA
GAGAGAGAGGGGCCTTAGTGGAGGAATGCAACAGGGCAGAATGTTTGCAGCGAGGGGTGTCCCCCTCCAA
AGCCCACGGCCTGGGCTCCAACTTGGTCACTGAGGTCCGTGTCTACAACTGGTTTGCAAACCGCAGGAAG
GAGGAGGCATTCCGGCAAAAGCTGGCCATGGACGCCTATAGCTCCAACCAGACTCACAGCCTGAACCCTC
TGCTCTCCCACGGCTCCCCCCACCACCAGCCCAGCTCCTCTCCTCCAAACAAGCTGTCAGGAGTGCGCTA
CAGCCAGCAGGGAAACAATGAGATCACTTCCTCCTCAACAATCAGTCACCATGGCAACAGCGCCATGGTG
ACCAGCCAGTCGGTTTTACAGCAAGTCTCCCCAGCCAGCCTGGACCCAGGCCACAATCTCCTCTCACCTG
ATGGTAAAATGATCTCAGTCTCAGGAGGAGGTTTGCCCCCAGTCAGCACCTTGACGAATATCCACAGCCT
CTCCCACCATAATCCCCAGCAATCTCAAAACCTCATCATGACACCCCTCTCTGGAGTCATGGCAATTGCA
CAAAGCCTCAACACCTCCCAAGCACAGAGTGTCCCTGTCATCAACAGTGTGGCCGGCAGCCTGGCAGCCC
TGCAGCCCGTCCAGTTCTCCCAGCAGCTGCACAGCCCTCACCAGCAGCCCCTCATGCAGCAGAGCCCAGG
CAGCCACATGGCCCAGCAGCCCTTCATGGCAGCTGTGACTCAGCTGCAGAACTCACACATGTACGCACAC
AAGCAGGAACCCCCCCAGTATTCCCACACCTCCCGGTTTCCATCTGCAATGGTGGTCACAGATACCAGCA
GCATCAGTACACTCACCAACATGTCTTCAAGTAAACAGTGTCCTCTACAAGCCTGGTGACGGACGTCTAG
GAGATCTCACCGGTGACTAGTCAGGGGGGATCTGCATGGATCTTTGTGAAGGAACCTTACTTCTGTGGTG
TGACATAATTGGACAAACTACCTACAGAGATTTAAAGCTCTAAGGTAAATATAAAATTTTTAAGTGTATA
ATGTGTTAAACTACTGATTCTAATTGTTTGTGTATTTTAGATTCCAACCTATGGAACTGATGAATGGGAG
CAGTGGTGGAATGCCAGATCCAGACATGATAAGATACATTGATGAGTTTGGACAAACCACAACTAGAATG
CAGTGAAAAAAATGCTTTATTTGTGAAATTTGTGATGCTATTGCTTTATTTGTAACCATTATAAGCTGCA
ATAAACAAGTTAACAACAACAATTGCATTCATTTTATGTTTCAGGTTCAGGGGGAGGTGTGGGAGGTTTT
TTAAAGCAAGTAAAACCTCTACAAATGTGGTATGGCTGATTATGATCTGCGGCCGCGGCGCCAATGCATT
GGGCCCGGTACCCAGCTTTTGTTCCCTTTAGTGAGGGTTAATTGCGCGCTTGGCGTAATCATGGTCATAG
CTGTTTCCTGTGTGAAATTGTTATCCGCTCACAATTCCACACAACATACGAGCCGGAAGCATAAAGTGTA
AAGCCTGGGGTGCCTAATGAGTGAGCTAACTCACATTAATTGCGTTGCGCTCACTGCCCGCTTTCCAGTC
GGGAAACCTGTCGTGCCAGCTGCATTAATGAATCGGCCAACGCGCGGGGAGAGGCGGTTTGCGTATTGGG
CGCTCTTCCGCTTCCTCGCTCACTGACTCGCTGCGCTCGGTCGTTCGGCTGCGGCGAGCGGTATCAGCTC
ACTCAAAGGCGGTAATACGGTTATCCACAGAATCAGGGGATAACGCAGGAAAGAACATGTGAGCAAAAGG
CCAGCAAAAGGCCAGGAACCGTAAAAAGGCCGCGTTGCTGGCGTTTTTCCATAGGCTCCGCCCCCCTGAC
GAGCATCACAAAAATCGACGCTCAAGTCAGAGGTGGCGAAACCCGACAGGACTATAAAGATACCAGGCGT
TTCCCCCTGGAAGCTCCCTCGTGCGCTCTCCTGTTCCGACCCTGCCGCTTACCGGATACCTGTCCGCCTT
TCTCCCTTCGGGAAGCGTGGCGCTTTCTCATAGCTCACGCTGTAGGTATCTCAGTTCGGTGTAGGTCGTT
CGCTCCAAGCTGGGCTGTGTGCACGAACCCCCCGTTCAGCCCGACCGCTGCGCCTTATCCGGTAACTATC
GTCTTGAGTCCAACCCGGTAAGACACGACTTATCGCCACTGGCAGCAGCCACTGGTAACAGGATTAGCAG
AGCGAGGTATGTAGGCGGTGCTACAGAGTTCTTGAAGTGGTGGCCTAACTACGGCTACACTAGAAGGACA
GTATTTGGTATCTGCGCTCTGCTGAAGCCAGTTACCTTCGGAAAAAGAGTTGGTAGCTCTTGATCCGGCA
AACAAACCACCGCTGGTAGCGGTGGTTTTTTTGTTTGCAAGCAGCAGATTACGCGCAGAAAAAAAGGATC
TCAAGAAGATCCTTTGATCTTTTCTACGGGGTCTGACGCTCAGTGGAACGAAAACTCACGTTAAGGGATT
TTGGTCATGAGATTATCAAAAAGGATCTTCACCTAGATCCTTTTAAATTAAAAATGAAGTTTTAAATCAA
TCTAAAGTATATATGAGTAAACTTGGTCTGACAGTTACCAATGCTTAATCAGTGAGGCACCTATCTCAGC
GATCTGTCTATTTCGTTCATCCATAGTTGCCTGACTCCCCGTCGTGTAGATAACTACGATACGGGAGGGC
TTACCATCTGGCCCCAGTGCTGCAATGATACCGCGAGACCCACGCTCACCGGCTCCAGATTTATCAGCAA
TAAACCAGCCAGCCGGAAGGGCCGAGCGCAGAAGTGGTCCTGCAACTTTATCCGCCTCCATCCAGTCTAT
TAATTGTTGCCGGGAAGCTAGAGTAAGTAGTTCGCCAGTTAATAGTTTGCGCAACGTTGTTGCCATTGCT
ACAGGCATCGTGGTGTCACGCTCGTCGTTTGGTATGGCTTCATTCAGCTCCGGTTCCCAACGATCAAGGC
GAGTTACATGATCCCCCATGTTGTGCAAAAAAGCGGTTAGCTCCTTCGGTCCTCCGATCGTTGTCAGAAG
TAAGTTGGCCGCAGTGTTATCACTCATGGTTATGGCAGCACTGCATAATTCTCTTACTGTCATGCCATCC
GTAAGATGCTTTTCTGTGACTGGTGAGTACTCAACCAAGTCATTCTGAGAATAGTGTATGCGGCGACCGA
GTTGCTCTTGCCCGGCGTCAATACGGGATAATACCGCGCCACATAGCAGAACTTTAAAAGTGCTCATCAT
TGGAAAACGTTCTTCGGGGCGAAAACTCTCAAGGATCTTACCGCTGTTGAGATCCAGTTCGATGTAACCC
ACTCGTGCACCCAACTGATCTTCAGCATCTTTTACTTTCACCAGCGTTTCTGGGTGAGCAAAAACAGGAA
GGCAAAATGCCGCAAAAAAGGGAATAAGGGCGACACGGAAATGTTGAATACTCATACTCTTCCTTTTTCA
ATATTATTGAAGCATTTATCAGGGTTATTGTCTCATGAGCGGATACATATTTGAATGTATTTAGAAAAAT
AAACAAATAGGGGTTCCGCGCACATTTCCCCGAAAAGTGCCACCTAAATTGTAAGCGTTAATATTTTGTT
AAAATTCGCGTTAAATTTTTGTTAAATCAGCTCATTTTTTAACCAATAGGCCGAAATCGGCAAAATCCCT
TATAAATCAAAAGAATAGACCGAGATAGGGT
[37 nt withheld, positions 5982-6018]
AAAGAACGTGGACTCCAACGTCAAAGG
[49 nt withheld, positions 6046-6094]
T
[91 nt withheld, positions 6096-6186]
G
[124 nt withheld, positions 6188-6311]
CCCATTCGCCATTCAGGCTGCGCAACTGTTGGGAAGGGCGATCGGTGCGGGCCTCTTCGCTATTACGCCA
GTCGAGGCGGCCGCGTCGACCATAGCCAATTCAATATGGCGTATATGGACTCATGCCAATTCAATATGGT
GGATCTGGACCTGTGCCAATTCAATATGGCGTATATGGACTCGTGCCAATTCAATATGGTGGATCTGGAC
CCCAGCCAATTCAATATGGCGGACTTGGCACCATGCCAATTCAATATGGCGGACTTGGCACTGTGCCAAC
TGGGGAGGGGTCTACTTGGCACGGTGCCAAGTTTGAGGAGGGGTCTTGGCCCTGTGCCAAGTCCGCCATA
TTGAATTGGCATGGTGCCAATAATGGCGGCCATATTGGCTATATGCCAGGATCAATATATAGGCAATATC
CAATATGGCCCTATGCCAATATGGCTATTGGCCAGGTTCAATACTATGTATTGGCCCTATGCCATATAGT
ATTCCATATATGGGTTTTCCTATTGACGTAGATAGCCCCTCCCAATGGGCGGTCCCATATACCATATATG
GGGCTTCCTAATACCGCCCATAGCCACTCCCCCATTGACGTCAATGGTCTCTATATATGGTCTTTCCTAT
TGACGTCATATGGGCGGTCCTATTGACGTATATGGCGCCTCCCCCATTGACGTCAATTACGGTAAATGGC
CCGCCTGGCTCAATGCCCATTGACGTCAATAGGACCACCCACCATTGACGTCAATGGGATGGCTCATTGC
CCATTCATATCCGTTCTCACGCCCCCTATTGACGTCAATGACGGTAAATGGCCCACTTGGCAGTACATCA
ATATCTATTAATAGTAACTTGGCAAGTACATTACTATTGGAAGTACGCCAGGGTACATTGGCAGTACTCC
CATTGACGTCAATGGCGGTAAATGGCCCGCGATGGCTGCCAAGTACATCCCCATTGACGTCAATGGGGAG
GGGCAATGACGCAAATGGGCGTTCCATTGACGTAAATGGGCGGTAGGCGTGCCTAATGGGAGGTCTATAT
AAGCAATGCTCGTTTAGGGAAC
