>Addgene plasmid #31440 | pLCMV:ECFP(loxP)(FRT)HNF1B_A263ins | addgene partial sequence | sequence record 37191 | EGFP-C 5'-CATGGTCCTGCTGGAGTTCGTG-3'
GTCAAGTAATCTAGAGGATCATAATCAGCCATACCACATTTGTAGAGGTTTTACTTGCTTTAAAAAACCT
CCCACACCTCCCCCTGAACCTGAAACATAAAATGAATGCAATTGTTGTTGTTAACTTGTTTATTGCAGCT
TATAATGGTTACAAATAAAGCAATAGCATCACAAATTTCACAAATAAAGCATTTTTTTCACTGCATTCTA
GTTGTGGTTTGTCCAAACTCATCAATGTATCTTATCATGTCTGGATCTGAATTCATAACTTCGTATAGCA
TACATTATACGAAGTTATAGGATCCGAAGTTCCTATTCTCTAGAAAGTATAGGAACTTCCCGGGCCTAGG
ATCGATTTAAAGCTATGGAGCAAAAGCTCATTTCTGAAGAGGACTTGAATGAAATGGAGCAAAAGCTCAT
TTCTGAAGAGGACTTGAATGAAATGGAGCAAAAGCTCATTTCTGAAGAGGACTTGAATGAAATGGAGCAA
AAGCTCATTTCTGAAGAGGACTTGAATGAAATGGAGCAAAAGCTCATTTCTGAAGAGGACTTGAATGAAA
TGGAGAGCTTGGGCGACCTCACCATGGAGCAAAAGCTCATTTCTGAAGAGGACTTGAATTCAAGGCCTCT
CGAAGCTTCCATGGTGTCCAAGCTCACGTCTCTCCAGCAAGAACTCCTGAGTGCCCTGCTGAGCTCCGGG
GTCACCAAGGAGGTGCTGGTTCAGGCCTTGGAGGAGTTGCTGCCATCCCCGAACTTCGGGGTGAAGCTGG
AGACGCTGCCCCTGTCCCCTGGCAGCGGGGCCGAGCCCGACACCAAGCCGGTCTTCCATACTCTCACCAA
CGGCCACGCC
