>Addgene plasmid #31440 | pLCMV:ECFP(loxP)(FRT)HNF1B_A263ins | addgene partial sequence | sequence record 38539 | HNF4-F2 5'-CCATGGAGCAAAAGCTCATT-3'
CTGCCATCCCCGAACTTCGGGGTGAAGCTGGAGACGCTGCCCCTGTCCCCTGGCAGCGGGGCCGAGCCCG
ACACCAAGCCGGTCTTCCATACTCTCACCAACGGCCACGCCAAGGGCCGCTTGTCCGGCGACGAGGGCTC
CGAGGACGGCGACGACTATGACACACCTCCCATCCTCAAGGAGCTGCAGGCGCTCAACACCGAGGAGGCG
GCGGAGCAGCGGGCGGAGGTGGACCGGATGCTCAGTGAGGACCCTTGGAGGGCTGCTAAAATGATCAAGG
GTTACATGCAGCAACACAACATCCCCCAGAGGGAGGTGGTCGATGTCACCGGCCTGAACCAGTCGCACCT
CTCCCAGCATCTCAACAAGGGCACCCCTATGAAGACCCAGAAGCGTGCCGCTCTGTACACCTGGTACGTC
AGAAAGCAACGAGAGATCCTCCGACAATTCAACCAGACAGTCCAGAGTTCTGGAAATATGACAGACAAAA
GCAGTCAGGATCAGCTGCTGTTTCTCTTTCCAGAGTTCAGTCAACAGAGCCATGGGCCTGGGCAGTCCGA
TGATGCCTGCTCTGAGCCCACCAACAAGAAGATGCGCCGCAACCGGTTCAAATGGGGGCCCGCGTCCCAG
CAAATCTTGTACCAGGCCTACGATCGGCAAAAGAACCCCAGCAAGGAAGAGAGAGAGGGGCCTTA
